Addgene plasmid #119766: pRN3P_TIR1
Purpose: in vitro transcription for mRNA
Depositing lab: Maria-Elena Torres-Padilla. Depositing organization: Helmholtz Munich. Publication: Genome-lamina interactions are established de novo in the early mouse embryo. Borsos M, Perricone SM, Schauer T, Pontabry J, de Luca KL, de Vries SS, Ruiz-Morales ER, Torres-Padilla ME, Kind J. Nature. 2019 May;569(7758):729-733. doi: 10.1038/s41586-019-1233-0. Epub 2019 May 22. PubMed 31118510.
Backbone
  Vector backbone: pRN3P
Growth in bacteria
  Bacterial resistance: Ampicillin, 100 μg/mL
  Growth temperature: 37°C
  Growth strain: DH5alpha
  Copy number: Low Copy
Gene/Insert
  Gene/Insert name: TIR1
Terms and licenses: Academic/Nonprofit Terms; Industry Terms: Not Available to Industry
Depositor comments: Note that the sequence contains some SNPs compared to the reference Os genome. However, TIR expression from this plasmids works well in controlling auxin-inducible degron in mouse cells in our hands
How to cite: pRN3P_TIR1 was a gift from Maria-Elena Torres-Padilla (Addgene plasmid # 119766 ; http://n2t.net/addgene:119766 ; RRID:Addgene_119766)
