[The description below was written by a language model from this plasmid's Addgene catalogue record and pLannotate feature annotations shown in this document.]
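Description:
pRN3P_TIR1 is a bacterial plasmid built on the pRN3P backbone and designed as a template for in vitro transcription of mRNA rather than for direct expression in cells. It is propagated in E. coli under ampicillin selection (AmpR with its own bla promoter) and carries a ColE1/pUC-type origin; the annotation software labels this origin high-copy, whereas the catalogue entry lists the plasmid as low copy. An f1 origin and remnants of a lac cloning region (lacZα and lacI fragments, CAP site, lac promoter and operator) are backbone leftovers with no evident role in the construct's purpose.

The payload is the coding sequence of rice (Oryza sativa) TIR1, the F-box protein that recruits an SCF ubiquitin ligase to auxin-inducible degron-tagged proteins in the presence of auxin. It sits downstream of a T3 RNA polymerase promoter and is flanked by the 5' and 3' untranslated regions of the Xenopus laevis major beta-globin gene, which are commonly used to improve translation and stability of synthetic transcripts. A short stretch annotated as a fragment of a tandem Myc epitope array follows the TIR1 open reading frame, suggesting a C-terminal Myc tag, although the record does not confirm that it is in frame. A T7 promoter lies on the opposite strand beyond the 3' UTR, so it would yield antisense rather than coding RNA.

The depositor notes that the insert contains some SNPs relative to the reference rice genome but that the expressed protein works well to control auxin-inducible degradation in mouse cells. The associated publication concerns the early mouse embryo, although the record does not describe how the transcribed mRNA is delivered. The available sequence is flagged as a partial NGS result.
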