Features (pLannotate 1.2.2; 15 found; start..end, strand, type, name):
      2..20      +  promoter       T3 promoter: promoter for bacteriophage T3 RNA polymerase
     45..87      +  5'UTR          Xenopus globin 5'-UTR: translational enhancer from the 5'-UTR of the major beta-globin gene of Xenopus laevis
    102..1826    +  CDS            OsTIR1: rice transport inhibitor response 1 protein F-box protein that mediates auxin-dependent interaction of a ubiquitin ligase with an auxin-inducible degron (Tan et al., 2007)
   1851..1961    +  CDS            13xMyc (fragment): 13 tandem Myc epitope tags
   1997..2122    +  3'UTR          Xenopus globin 3'-UTR: 3'-UTR of the major beta-globin gene of Xenopus laevis
   2211..2229    -  promoter       T7 promoter: promoter for bacteriophage T7 RNA polymerase
   2232..2389    +  CDS            lacZα (fragment): LacZα fragment of β-galactosidase; lacZ fragment
   2421..2849    -  rep_origin     f1 ori (sequence partly withheld): f1 bacteriophage origin of replication; arrow indicates direction of (+) strand synthesis
   2876..2980    +  promoter       AmpR promoter: bla
   2981..3841    +  CDS            AmpR: β-lactamase; bla; confers resistance to ampicillin, carbenicillin, and related antibiotics
   4012..4600    +  rep_origin     ori: high-copy-number ColE1/pMB1/pBR322/pUC origin of replication
   4783..4875    +  CDS            lacI (fragment): lac repressor; lacI; The lac repressor binds to the lac operator to inhibit transcription in E. coli. This inhibition can be relieved by adding lactose or isopropyl-β-D-thiogalactopyranoside (IPTG).
   4888..4909    +  protein_bind   CAP binding site: CAP binding activates transcription in the presence of cAMP. E. coli catabolite activator protein
   4924..4954    +  promoter       lac promoter: promoter for the E. coli lac operon
   4962..4978    +  protein_bind   lac operator: The lac repressor binds to the lac operator to inhibit transcription in E. coli. This inhibition can be relieved by adding lactose or isopropyl-β-D-thiogalactopyranoside (IPTG). lac repressor encoded by lacI
>Addgene plasmid #119766 | pRN3P_TIR1 | addgene full sequence | sequence record 274198 | Addgene Partial NGS Result
AAATTAACCCTCACTAAAGGGAACAAAAGCTGGAGCTAAGCTTGCTTGTTCTTTTTGCAGAAGCTCAGAA
TAAACGCTCAACTTTGGCAGATCTGGCCGCCATGACGTACTTCCCGGAGGAGGTGGTGGAGCACATCTTC
AGCTTCCTGCCGGCGCAGCGCGACCGCAACACGGTCTCGCTCGTCTGCAAGGTGTGGTACGAGATCGAGA
GGCTGAGCCGCCGCGGCGTCTTCGTGGGCAACTGCTACGCCGTGCGCGCCGGCCGCGTCGCCGCGCGGTT
CCCCAACGTGCGGGCGCTCACGGTGAAGGGGAAGCCCCACTTCGCCGACTTCAACCTCGTGCCCCCCGAC
TGGGGCGGCTACGCGGGGCCGTGGATCGAGGCGGCCGCGAGGGGATGCCACGGCCTGGAGGAGCTCAGGA
TGAAGCGGATGGTGGTGTCCGACGAGAGCCTCGAGCTGCTGGCTCGCTCGTTCCCGCGGTTCAGGGCTCT
TGTTCTTATCAGCTGCGAGGGGTTCAGCACTGACGGGCTAGCCGCCGTCGCGAGCCATTGCAAGCTTCTG
AGGGAGTTGGATTTGCAGGAAAATGAAGTGGAGGATCGAGGGCCTAGGTGGCTTTCCTGCTTCCCTGATT
CCTGCACATCACTTGTCTCATTGAATTTTGCCTGCATCAAAGGGGAGGTTAATGCTGGTTCACTGGAGAG
ACTTGTTAGCAGGTCCCCAAACCTGCGGAGTTTGAGGCTGAATCGATCTGTATCGGTAGATACACTTGCA
AAGATACTACTGCGTACCCCTAACTTGGAGGATTTGGGGACAGGGAATTTGACAGATGACTTCCAAACTG
AGTCCTACTTTAAGCTTACCAGTGCTCTGGAGAAATGCAAGATGTTGAGGAGTTTGTCTGGATTCTGGGA
TGCTTCTCCTGTTTGCCTGTCATTTATCTACCCCCTGTGTGCTCAACTGACAGGATTGAACTTGAGCTAT
GCACCCACACTTGATGCTTCTGACCTTACAAAAATGATTAGCCGCTGTGTGAAGCTCCAACGCCTTTGGG
TACTGGATTGTATCTCGGACAAAGGCTTGCAAGTGGTGGCCTCCAGTTGCAAAGACTTGCAAGAACTCAG
GGTATTTCCATCAGATTTCTACGTAGCTGGTTATTCTGCAGTGACAGAGGAGGGACTTGTTGCAGTATCC
TTGGGCTGTCCAAAACTGAACTCACTACTGTACTTCTGTCACCAAATGACTAATGCTGCACTAGTTACTG
TCGCCAAGAACTGTCCAAATTTCACACGATTCAGACTTTGTATTCTTGAGCCAGGGAAGCCTGATGTTGT
GACAAGCCAACCATTAGATGAAGGCTTTGGAGCTATTGTTCGTGAGTGCAAGGGATTACAACGTTTGTCA
ATATCTGGTCTTCTCACAGACAAAGTTTTCATGTATATTGGGAAATATGCAAAACAACTTGAGATGCTTT
CTATAGCATTTGCTGGTGACAGTGATAAGGGTATGATGCATGTTATGAATGGATGCAAGAATTTAAGGAA
ACTGGAGATAAGAGATAGCCCGTTTGGTGATGCTGCACTCTTGGGGAATTTTGCTAGGTACGAGACAATG
CGATCCCTTTGGATGTCATCTTGCAATGTCACGTTAAAGGGGTGCCAAGTCCTTGCGTCAAAGATGCCGA
TGCTCAATGTTGAGGTCATAAATGAGCGGGATGGTAGCAATGAAATGGAGGAAAACCATGGAGATCTGCC
TAAAGTGGAGAAATTATATGTGTACCGCACAACTGCTGGGGCGAGGGATGATGCACCAAATTTTGTTAAA
ATCCTAGTCGACTCCGGTTCTGCTGCTAGTGGTGAACAAAAGTTGATTTCTGAAGAAGATTTGAACGGTG
AACAAAAGCTAATCTCCGAGGAAGACTTGAACGGTGAACAAAAATTAATCTCAGAAGAAGACTTGAACGG
ATCCACTAGCTAAGGCCGCGGATCTGGTTACCACTAAACCAGCCTCAAGAACACCCGAATGGAGTCTCTA
AGCTACATAATACCAACTTACACTTTACAAAATGTTGTCCCCCAAAATGTAGCCATTCGTATCTGCTCCT
AATAAAAAGAAAGTTTCTTCACATTCTAAAAAAAAAAAAAAAAAAAAAAAAAAAAAAAAAMCCCCCCCCC
CCCCCCCCTGCAGGGCCAAGTCGGCCGGTACCCAATTCGCCCTATAGTGAGTCGTATTACAATTCACTGG
CCGTCGTTTTACAACGTCGTGACTGGGAAAACCCTGGCGTTACCCAACTTAATCGCCTTGCAGCACATCC
CCCTTTCGCCAGCTGGCGTAATAGCGAAGAGGCCCGCACCGATCGCCCTTCCCAACAGTTGCGCAGCCTG
AATGGCGAATGGCAAATTGTAAGCGTTAATATTTTGTTAAAATTCGCGTTAAATTTTTGTTAAATCAGCT
CATTTTTTAACCAATAGGCCGAAATCGGCAAAATCCCTTATAAATCAAAAGAATAGACCGAGATAGGGT
[37 nt withheld, positions 2520-2556]
AAAGAACGTGGACTCCAACGTCAAAGG
[49 nt withheld, positions 2584-2632]
T
[91 nt withheld, positions 2634-2724]
G
[124 nt withheld, positions 2726-2849]
CAGGTGGCACTTTTCGGGGAAATGTGCGCGGAACCCCTATTTGTTTATTTTTCTAAATACATTCAAATAT
GTATCCGCTCATGAGACAATAACCCTGATAAATGCTTCAATAATATTGAAAAAGGAAGAGTATGAGTATT
CAACATTTCCGTGTCGCCCTTATTCCCTTTTTTGCGGCATTTTGCCTTCCTGTTTTTGCTCACCCAGAAA
CGCTGGTGAAAGTAAAAGATGCTGAAGATCAGTTGGGTGCACGAGTGGGTTACATCGAACTGGATCTCAA
CAGCGGTAAGATCCTTGAGAGTTTTCGCCCCGAAGAACGTTTTCCAATGATGAGCACTTTTAAAGTTCTG
CTATGTGGCGCGGTATTATCCCGTATTGACGCCGGGCAAGAGCAACTCGGTCGCCGCATACACTATTCTC
AGAATGACTTGGTTGAGTACTCACCAGTCACAGAAAAGCATCTTACGGATGGCATGACAGTAAGAGAATT
ATGCAGTGCTGCCATAACCATGAGTGATAACACTGCGGCCAACTTACTTCTGACAACGATCGGAGGACCG
AAGGAGCTAACCGCTTTTTTGCACAACATGGGGGATCATGTAACTCGCCTTGATCGTTGGGAACCGGAGC
TGAATGAAGCCATACCAAACGACGAGCGTGACACCACGATGCCTGTAGCAATGGCAACAACGTTGCGCAA
ACTATTAACTGGCGAACTACTTACTCTAGCTTCCCGGCAACAATTAATAGACTGGATGGAGGCGGATAAA
GTTGCAGGACCACTTCTGCGCTCGGCCCTTCCGGCTGGCTGGTTTATTGCTGATAAATCTGGAGCCGGTG
AGCGTGGGTCTCGCGGTATCATTGCAGCACTGGGGCCAGATGGTAAGCCCTCCCGTATCGTAGTTATCTA
CACGACGGGGAGTCAGGCAACTATGGATGAACGAAATAGACAGATCGCTGAGATAGGTGCCTCACTGATT
AAGCATTGGTAACTGTCAGACCAAGTTTACTCATATATACTTTAGATTGATTTAAAACTTCATTTTTAAT
TTAAAAGGATCTAGGTGAAGATCCTTTTTGATAATCTCATGACCAAAATCCCTTAACGTGAGTTTTCGTT
CCACTGAGCGTCAGACCCCGTAGAAAAGATCAAAGGATCTTCTTGAGATCCTTTTTTTCTGCGCGTAATC
TGCTGCTTGCAAACAAAAAAACCACCGCTACCAGCGGTGGTTTGTTTGCCGGATCAAGAGCTACCAACTC
TTTTTCCGAAGGTAACTGGCTTCAGCAGAGCGCAGATACCAAATACTGTTCTTCTAGTGTAGCCGTAGTT
AGGCCACCACTTCAAGAACTCTGTAGCACCGCCTACATACCTCGCTCTGCTAATCCTGTTACCAGTGGCT
GCTGCCAGTGGCGATAAGTCGTGTCTTACCGGGTTGGACTCAAGACGATAGTTACCGGATAAGGCGCAGC
GGTCGGGCTGAACGGGGGGTTCGTGCACACAGCCCAGCTTGGAGCGAACGACCTACACCGAACTGAGATA
CCTACAGCGTGAGCTATGAGAAAGCGCCACGCTTCCCGAAGGGAGAAAGGCGGACAGGTATCCGGTAAGC
GGCAGGGTCGGAACAGGAGAGCGCACGAGGGAGCTTCCAGGGGGAAACGCCTGGTATCTTTATAGTCCTG
TCGGGTTTCGCCACCTCTGACTTGAGCGTCGATTTTTGTGATGCTCGTCAGGGGGGCGGAGCCTATGGAA
AAACGCCAGCAACGCGGCCTTTTTACGGTTCCTGGCCTTTTGCTGGCCTTTTGCTCACATGTTCTTTCCT
GCGTTATCCCCTGATTCTGTGGATAACCGTATTACCGCCTTTGAGTGAGCTGATACCGCTCGCCGCAGCC
GAACGACCGAGCGCAGCGAGTCAGTGAGCGAGGAAGCGGAAGAGCGCCCAATACGCAAACCGCCTCTCCC
CGCGCGTTGGCCGATTCATTAATGCAGCTGGCACGACAGGTTTCCCGACTGGAAAGCGGGCAGTGAGCGC
AACGCAATTAATGTGAGTTAGCTCACTCATTAGGCACCCCAGGCTTTACACTTTATGCTTCCGGCTCGTA
TGTTGTGTGGAATTGTGAGCGGATAACAATTTCACACAGGAAACAGCTATGACCATGATTACGCCAAGCT
CG
