>Addgene plasmid #119766 | pRN3P_TIR1 | addgene partial sequence | sequence record 257125 | Addgene Partial NGS Result
CCCCCCCCCCCTGCAGGCGCGCCGCCGGCGATTTAAATTAATTAATCTAGCTTGAGTATTCTATAGTGTC
ACCTAAATAGCTTGGCGTAATCATGGTCATAGCTGTTTCCTGTGTGAAATTGTTATCCGCTCACAATTCC
ACACAACATACGAGCCGGAAGCATAAAGTGTAAAGCCTGGGGTGCCTAATGAGTGAGCTAACTCACATTA
ATTGCGTTGCGCTCACTGCCCGCTTTCCAGTCGGGAAACCTGTCGTGCCAGCTGCATTAATGAATCGGCC
AACGCGCGGGGAGAGGCGGTTTGCGTATTGGGCGCTCTTCCGCTTCCTCGCTCACTGACTCGCTGCGCTC
GGTCGTTCGGCTGCGGCGAGCGGTATCAGCTCACTCAAAGGCGGTAATACGGTTATCCACAGAATCAGGG
GATAACGCAGGAAAGAACATGTGAGCAAAAGGCCAGCAAAAGGCCAGGAACCGTAAAAAGGCCGCGTTGC
TGGCGTTTTTCCATAGGCTCCGCCCCCCTGACGAGCATCACAAAAATCGACGCTCAAGTCAGAGGTGGCG
AAACCCGACAGGACTATAAAGATACCAGGCGTTTCCCCCTGGAAGCTCCCTCGTGCGCTCTCCTGTTCCG
ACCCTGCCGCTTACCGGATACCTGTCCGCCTTTCTCCCTTCGGGAAGCGTGGCGCTTTCTCATAGCTCAC
GCTGTAGGTATCTCAGTTCGGTGTAGGTCGTTCGCTCCAAGCTGGGCTGTGTGCACGAACCCCCCGTTCA
GCCCGACCGCTGCGCCTTATCCGGTAACTATCGTCTTGAGTCCAACCCGGTAAGACACGACTTATCGCCA
CTGGCAGCAGCCACTGGTAACAGGATTAGCAGAGCGAGGTATGTAGGCGGTGCTACAGAGTTCTTGAAGT
GGTGGCCTAACTACGGCTACACTAGAAGAACAGTATTTGGTATCTGCGCTCTGCTGAAGCCAGTTACCTT
CGGAAAAAGAGTTGGTAGCTCTTGATCCGGCAAACAAACCACCGCTGGTAGCGGTGGTTTTTTTGTTTGC
AAGCAGCAGATTACGCGCAGAAAAAAAGGATCTCAAGAAGATCCTTTGATCTTTTCTACGGGGTCTGACG
CTCAGTGGAACGAAAACTCACGTTAAGGGATTTTGGTCATGAGATTATCAAAAAGGATCTTCACCTAGAT
CCTTTTAAATTAAAAATGAAGTTTTAAATCAATCTAAAGTATATATGAGTAAACTTGGTCTGACAGTTAC
CAATGCTTAATCAGTGAGGCACCTATCTCAGCGATCTGTCTATTTCGTTCATCCATAGTTGCCTGACTCC
CCGTCGTGTAGATAACTACGATACGGGAGGGCTTACCATCTGGCCCCAGTGCTGCAATGATACCGCGAGA
CCCACGCTCACCGGCTCCAGATTTATCAGCAATAAACCAGCCAGCCGGAAGGGCCGAGCGCAGAAGTGGT
CCTGCAACTTTATCCGCCTCCATCCAGTCTATTAATTGTTGCCGGGAAGCTAGAGTAAGTAGTTCGCCAG
TTAATAGTTTGCGCAACGTTGTTGCCATTGCTACAGGCATCGTGGTGTCACGCTCGTCGTTTGGTATGGC
TTCATTCAGCTCCGGTTCCCAACGATCAAGGCGAGTTACATGATCCCCCATGTTGTGCAAAAAAGCGGTT
AGCTCCTTCGGTCCTCCGATCGTTGTCAGAAGTAAGTTGGCCGCAGTGTTATCACTCATGGTTATGGCAG
CACTGCATAATTCTCTTACTGTCATGCCATCCGTAAGATGCTTTTCTGTGACTGGTGAGTACTCAACCAA
GTCATTCTGAGAATAGTGTATGCGGCGACCGAGTTGCTCTTGCCCGGCGTCAATACGGGATAATACCGCG
CCACATAGCAGAACTTTAAAAGTGCTCATCATTGGAAAACGTTCTTCGGGGCGAAAACTCTCAAGGATCT
TACCGCTGTTGAGATCCAGTTCGATGTAACCCACTCGTGCACCCAACTGATCTTCAGCATCTTTTACTTT
CACCAGCGTTTCTGGGTGAGCAAAAACAGGAAGGCAAAATGCCGCAAAAAAGGGAATAAGGGCGACACGG
AAATGTTGAATACTCATACTCTTCCTTTTTCAATATTATTGAAGCATTTATCAGGGTTATTGTCTCATGA
GCGGATACATATTTGAATGTATTTAGAAAAATAAACAAATAGGGGTTCCGCGCACATTTCCCCGAAAAGT
GCCACCTGACGTCTAAGAAACCATTATTATCATGACATTAACCTATAAAAATAGGCGTATCACGAGGCCC
TTTCGTCTCGCGCGTTTCGGTGATGACGGTGAAAACCTCTGACACATGCAGCTCCCGGAGACGGTCACAG
CTTGTCTGTAAGCGGATGCCGGGAGCAGACAAGCCCGTCAGGGCGCGTCAGCGGGTGTTGGCGGGTGTCG
GGGCTGGCTTAACTATGCGGCATCAGAGCAGATTGTACTGAGAGTGCACCATATGCGGTGTGAAATACCG
CACAGATGCGTAAGGAGAAAATACCGCATCAGGCGCCATTCGCCATTCAGGCTGCGCAACTGTTGGGAAG
GGCGATCGGTGCGGGCCTCTTCGCTATTACGCCAGCTGGCGAAAGGGGGATGTGCTGCAAGGCGATTAAG
TTGGGTAACGCCAGGGTTTTCCCAGTCACGACGTTGTAAAACGACGGCCAGTGAATTGTAATACGACTCA
CTATAGGGCGAATTAATTCGAGCTCGGTACCCAGCTTGCTTGTTCTTTTTGCAGAAGCTCAGAATAAACG
CTCAACTTTGGCAGATCAATTCCCCGGTGCTAGCGCTACCGGTCGCCACCATGGTGAGCAAGGGCGAGGA
GGATAACATGGCCATCATCAAGGAGTTCATGCGCTTCAAGGTGCACATGGAGGGCTCCGTGAACGGCCAC
GAGTTCGAGATCGAGGGCGAGGGCGAGGGCCGCCCCTACGAGGGCACCCAGACCGCCAAGCTGAAGGTGA
CCAAGGGTGGCCCCCTGCCCTTCGCCTGGGACATCCTGTCCCCTCAGTTCATGTACGGCTCCAAGGCCTA
CGTGAAGCACCCCGCCGACATCCCCGACTACTTGAAGCTGTCCTTCCCCGAGGGCTTCAAGTGGGAGCGC
GTGATGAACTTCGAGGACGGCGGCGTGGTGACCGTGACCCAGGACTCCTCCCTGCAGGACGGCGAGTTCA
TCTACAAGGTGAAGCTGCGCGGCACCAACTTCCCCTCCGACGGCCCCGTAATGCAGAAGAAGACCATGGG
CTGGGAGGCCTCCTCCGAGCGGATGTACCCCGAGGACGGCGCCCTGAAGGGCGAGATCAAGCAGAGGCTG
AAGCTGAAGGACGGCGGCCACTACGACGCTGAGGTCAAGACCACCTACAAGGCCAAGAAGCCCGTGCAGC
TGCCCGGCGCCTACAACGTCAACATCAAGTTGGACATCACCTCCCACAACGAGGACTACACCATCGTGGA
ACAGTACGAACGCGCCGAGGGCCGCCACTCCACCGGCGGCATGGACGAGCTGTACAAGTCCGGACTCAGA
TCTCGAGCTCAAGCTTCGAATTCAATGTCTCTGGAAAAGATGTGGGAGGAGGTCACCTGTTCTATCTGCC
TGGATCCCATGGTGGAGCCTATGAGTATCGAATGTGGCCATTGCTTTTGCAAGGAATGCATTTTTGAAGT
TGGGAAGAATGGGGGCAGTTCATGTCCCGAGTGCCGGCAACAGTTTCTGCTCCGAAACCTCAGGCCCAAT
AGACATATAGCCAACATGGTGGAAAACCTTAAACAGATAGCCCAGAATACCAAGAAGAGTACCCAGGAAA
CGCACTGCATGAAGCATGGAGAGAAGCTTCACCTATTCTGTGAGGAAGATGGGCAGGCCCTTTGCTGGGT
GTGTGCCCAGTCTGGGAAACACCGGGACCACACCAGGGTCCCTATTGAAGAGGCTGCTAAGGTATACCAG
GAGAAGATCCACGTGGCTTTAGAAAAACTGAGAAAGGGGAAAGAGTTGGCCGAGAAGATGGAAATGGATC
TCACGATGCAAAGAACAGACTGGAAGAGGAACATTGACACCCAGAAGTCGAGGATTCACGCAGAGTTCGC
ACTTCAGAATAGCTTGCTGGCTCAGGAGGAGCAGAGGCAGCTGCAGAGGCTGGAGAAGGATCAAAGGGAG
TACCTGAGACTCCTGGGGAAGAAGGAGGCTGAGCTGGCTGAGAAGAACCAGGCCCTGCAGGAGCTGATCT
CAGAGCTGGAGAGGAGGATTCGTGGTTCAGAGCTGGAGCTACTGCAGGAGGTGAGGATCATCCTGGAAAG
GAGTGGATCCTGGAACCTGGACACGTTAGATATTGACGCCCCAGACCTAACAAGCACATGCCCTGTGCCA
GGGCGGAAGAAGATGCTGAGGACGTGTTGGGTTCATATTACTCTGGATCGCAACACCGCCAACTCATGGC
TCATCATCTCAAAGGATCGGAGACAAGTGAGGATGGGAGACACCCATCAGAACGTGTCTGACAATAAGGA
GAGGTTTAGTAATTACCCCATGGTGCTAGGTGCCCAGAGATTCTCCTCTGGGAAGATGTACTGGGAGGTA
GATGTGACTCAAAAGGAGGCCTGGGATCTGGGGGTTTGCAGAGATTCTGTTCAGAGGAAAGGGCAGTTTT
CACTCAGTCCCGAGAATGGCTTCTGGACCATTTGGTTATGGCAAGACAGCTATGAGGCTGGTACCAGTCC
TCAGACCACCCTCCACATTCAAGTACCTCCATGCCAAATTGGGATCTTTGTGGACTATGAGGCTGGCGTT
GTCTCCTTCTACAACATAACTGACCATGGCTCCCTCATTTACACCTTCTCGGAGTGTGTTTTTGCTGGAC
CTCTGCGACCTTTCTTCAATGTTGGTTTCAATTATAGTGGGGGAAATGCAGCGCCTCTAAAGCTCTGTCC
ACTAAAGATGTGAGCGGCCGCTCTAGATAAATGATAGCTTGATCTGGTTACCACTAAACCAGCCTCAAGA
ACACCCGAATGGAGTCTCTAAGCTACATAATACCAACTTACACTTTACAAAATGTTGTCCCCCAAAATGT
AGCCATTCGTATCTGCTCCTAATAAAAAGAAAGTTTCTTCACATTCTAAA
